Addgene plasmid #59032: pET-28a+GFP-CAMSAP2 CKK
Purpose: expresses CKK domain of CAMSAP2 in E. coli
Depositing lab: Ron Vale. Depositing organization: University of California, San Francisco (UCSF). Publication: Regulation of microtubule minus-end dynamics by CAMSAPs and Patronin. Hendershott MC, Vale RD. Proc Natl Acad Sci U S A. 2014 Apr 22;111(16):5860-5. doi: 10.1073/pnas.1404133111. Epub 2014 Mar 26. PubMed 24706919.
Backbone
  Vector backbone: pET28a
  Modifications to backbone: vector contains a His tag, Strep tag and sfGFP; a TEV site can be used to cleave off all these tags to get a native construct
  Vector type: Bacterial Expression
Growth in bacteria
  Bacterial resistance: Kanamycin, 50 μg/mL
  Growth temperature: 37°C
  Growth strain: Top10
  Copy number: High Copy
Gene/Insert
  Gene/Insert name: CAMSAP2 CKK domain
  Species: H. sapiens (human)
  Entrez Gene: CAMSAP2 (a.k.a. CAMSAP1L1)
  Tag / fusion protein: His (N terminal on insert); Strep (N terminal on insert); sfGFP (N terminal on insert); TEV (N terminal on insert)
  Cloning method: Gibson Cloning
  Sequencing primers: 5′ GGAATTGTGAGCGGATAACAATT; 3′ GCT AGT TAT TGC TCA GCG G
Terms and licenses: Academic/Nonprofit Terms; Industry Terms: Not Available to Industry
How to cite: pET-28a+GFP-CAMSAP2 CKK was a gift from Ron Vale (Addgene plasmid # 59032 ; http://n2t.net/addgene:59032 ; RRID:Addgene_59032)
