[The description below was written by a language model from this plasmid's Addgene catalogue record.]
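Description:
pET-28a+GFP-CAMSAP2 CKK is a bacterial expression plasmid built on the pET28a backbone for producing the CKK domain of human CAMSAP2 (also known as CAMSAP1L1) in E. coli. It is selected with kanamycin and is recorded as high copy. No feature table accompanies the record, so the promoter and origin are not explicitly listed. pET28a-family vectors normally drive expression from a T7 promoter under lac operator control, which requires a host supplying T7 RNA polymerase, and the recorded Top10 strain would therefore serve for propagation rather than expression.

The backbone was modified so that the insert, introduced by Gibson cloning, is fused at its N terminus to a His tag, a Strep tag and superfolder GFP, followed by a TEV protease recognition site. The two affinity tags allow purification by metal-chelate and Strep-Tactin-type chromatography, either alone or in sequence. The sfGFP moiety gives a bright, robustly folding fluorescent label for visualising the protein. Because the TEV site lies between the tag block and the CKK domain, protease treatment removes all of the tags at once to yield an essentially native domain.

The CKK domain is the conserved C-terminal module of the CAMSAP/Patronin family, which is associated with microtubule binding. The associated publication concerns regulation of microtubule minus-end dynamics by CAMSAPs and Patronin. The construct is thus suited to preparing recombinant fluorescent or untagged CKK protein for in vitro biochemical and microscopy-based microtubule assays. The record does not give the exact residue boundaries of the domain.
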