>Addgene plasmid #59032 | pET-28a+GFP-CAMSAP2 CKK | depositor partial sequence | sequence record 91996 | Cds
ATGGGCAGCAGCCATCATCATCATCATCACAGCAGCGGCCTGGTGCCGCGCGGCAGCCATATGGCTAGCA
TGACTGGTGGACAGCAAATGGGTCGCGGATCCGAATTCTGGAGTCATCCACAATTTGAGAAGGGCGGCGG
CAGTGGCGGCGGCAGTGGCGGCAGTGCCTGGAGCCACCCGCAGTTCGAAAAAGGCAGTATGAGCAAAGGA
GAAGAACTTTTCACTGGAGTTGTCCCAATTCTTGTTGAATTAGATGGTGATGTTAATGGGCACAAATTTT
CTGTCCGTGGAGAGGGTGAAGGTGATGCTACAAACGGAAAACTCACCCTTAAATTTATTTGCACTACTGG
AAAACTACCTGTTCCGTGGCCAACACTTGTCACTACTCTGACCTATGGTGTTCAATGCTTTTCCCGTTAT
CCGGATCACATGAAACGGCATGACTTTTTCAAGAGTGCCATGCCCGAAGGTTATGTACAGGAACGCACTA
TATCTTTCAAAGATGACGGGACCTACAAGACGCGTGCTGAAGTCAAGTTTGAAGGTGATACCCTTGTTAA
TCGTATCGAGTTAAAGGGTATTGATTTTAAAGAAGATGGAAACATTCTTGGACACAAACTCGAGTACAAC
TTTAACTCACACAATGTATACATCACGGCAGACAAACAAAAGAATGGAATCAAAGCTAACTTCAAAATTC
GCCACAACGTTGAAGATGGTTCCGTTCAACTAGCAGACCATTATCAACAAAATACTCCAATTGGCGATGG
CCCTGTCCTTTTACCAGACAACCATTACCTGTCGACACAATCTGTCCTTTCGAAAGATCCCAACGAAAAG
CGTGACCACATGGTCCTTCTTGAGTTTGTAACTGCTGCTGGGATTACACATGGCATGGATGAGCTCTACA
AAGGATCCGAAAATCTGTATTTTCAGGGGGGTGGAGGTGGTACATCTGGAACAGAATATACAGGACCAAA
GCTCTACAAAGAACCCAGTGCAAAATCCAATAAGCACATAATACAAAATGCTTTAGCTCATTGCTGTTTG
GCTGGAAAAGTAAATGAAGGTCAGAAGAAAAAAATACTGGAGGAAATGGAGAAATCAGATGCCAACAACT
TCTTAATCTTGTTCCGGGATTCAGGATGCCAGTTCAGATCTTTATACACTTATTGCCCAGAAACTGAAGA
AATCAATAAACTGACTGGGATAGGCCCTAAATCTATCACTAAAAAAATGATTGAAGGACTTTACAAATAT
AATTCTGACAGGAAACAGTTTAGCCACATACCCGCTAAAACTTTATCTGCCAGTGTTGATGCAATTACCA
TTCATAGCCATTTATGGCAGACCAAAAGACCAGTAACACCCAAAAAATAG
