>Addgene plasmid #59032 | pET-28a+GFP-CAMSAP2 CKK | addgene partial sequence | sequence record 93657 | GFP-F 5'-GGTCCTTCTTGAGTTTGTAAC-3'
TCTGTATTTTCAGGGGGGTGGAGGTGGTACATCTGGAACAGAATATACAGGACCAAAGCTCTACAAAGAA
CCCAGTGCAAAATCCAATAAGCACATAATACAAAATGCTTTAGCTCATTGCTGTTTGGCTGGAAAAGTAA
ATGAAGGTCAGAAGAAAAAAATACTGGAGGAAATGGAGAAATCAGATGCCAACAACTTCTTAATCTTGTT
CCGGGATTCAGGATGCCAGTTCAGATCTTTATACACTTATTGCCCAGAAACTGAAGAAATCAATAAACTG
ACTGGGATAGGCCCTAAATCTATCACTAAAAAAATGATTGAAGGACTTTACAAATATAATTCTGACAGGA
AACAGTTTAGCCACATACCCGCTAAAACTTTATCTGCCAGTGTTGATGCAATTACCATTCATAGCCATTT
ATGGCAGACCAAAAGACCAGTAACACCCAAAAAATAGGCACTCGAGCACCACCACCACCACCACTGAGAT
CCGGCTGCTAACAAAGCCCGAAAGGAAGCTGAGTTGGCTGCTGCCACCGCTGAGCAATAACTAGCATAAC
CCCTTGGGGCCTCTAAACGGGTCTTGAGGGGTTTTTTGCTGAAAGGAGGAACTATATCCGGATTGGCGAA
TGGG
[66 nt withheld, positions 635-700]
