>Addgene plasmid #59032 | pET-28a+GFP-CAMSAP2 CKK | addgene partial sequence | sequence record 93663 | GFP-R 5'-CCATCTAATTCAACAAGAATTGGGACAAC-3'
CTATACTGCCTTTTTCGAACTGCGGGTGGCTCCAGGCACTGCCGCCACTGCCGCCGCCACTGCCGCCGCC
CTTCTCAAATTGTGGATGACTCCAGAATTCGGATCCGCGACCCATTTGCTGTCCACCAGTCATGCTAGCC
ATATGGCTGCCGCGCGGCACCAGGCCGCTGCTGTGATGATGATGATGATGGCTGCTGCCCATGTATATCT
CCTTCTTAAAGTTAAACAAAATTATTTCTAGAGGGGAATTGTTATCCGCTCACAATTCCCCTATAGTGAG
TCGTATTAATTTCGCGGGATCGAGATCTCGATCCTCTACGCCGGACGCATCGTGGCCGGCATCACCGGCG
CCACAGGTGCGGTTGCTGGCGCCTATATCGCCGACATCACCGATGGGGAAGATCGGGCTCGCCACTTCGG
GCTCATGAGCGCTTGTTTCGGCGTGGGTATGGTGGCAGGCCCCGTGGCCGGGGGACTGTTGGGCGCCATC
TCCTTGCATGCACCATTCCTTGCGGCGGCGGTGCTCAACGGCCTCAACCTACTACTGGGCTGCTTCCTAA
TGCAGGAGTCGCATAAGGGAGAGCGTCGAGATCCCGGACACCATCGAATGGCGCAAAACCTTTCGCGGTA
TGGCATGATAGCGCCCGGAAGAGAGTCAATTCAGGGTGGTGAATGTGAAACCAGTAACGTTATACGATGT
CGCAGAGTATGCCGGTGTCTCTTATCAGA
