>Addgene plasmid #59032 | pET-28a+GFP-CAMSAP2 CKK | addgene partial sequence | sequence record 93668 | Xpress-F 5'-TATGGCTAGCATGACTGGT-3'
TTTGAGAAGGGCGGCGGCAGTGGCGGCGGCAGTGGCGGCAGTGCCTGGAGCCACCCGCAGTTCGAAAAAG
GCAGTATGAGCAAAGGAGAAGAACTTTTCACTGGAGTTGTCCCAATTCTTGTTGAATTAGATGGTGATGT
TAATGGGCACAAATTTTCTGTCCGTGGAGAGGGTGAAGGTGATGCTACAAACGGAAAACTCACCCTTAAA
TTTATTTGCACTACTGGAAAACTACCTGTTCCGTGGCCAACACTTGTCACTACTCTGACCTATGGTGTTC
AATGCTTTTCCCGTTATCCGGATCACATGAAACGGCATGACTTTTTCAAGAGTGCCATGCCCGAAGGTTA
TGTACAGGAACGCACTATATCTTTCAAAGATGACGGGACCTACAAGACGCGTGCTGAAGTCAAGTTTGAA
GGTGATACCCTTGTTAATCGTATCGAGTTAAAGGGTATTGATTTTAAAGAAGATGGAAACATTCTTGGAC
ACAAACTCGAATACAACTTTAACTCACACAATGTATACATCACGGCAGACAAACAAAAGAATGGAATCAA
AGCTAACTTCAAAATTCGCCACAACGTTGAAGATGGTTCCGTTCAACTAGCAGACCATTATCAACAAAAT
ACTCCAATTGGCGATGGCCCTGTCCTTTTACCAGACAACCATTACCTGTCGACACAATCTGTCCTTTCGA
AAGATCCCAACGAAAAGCGTGACCACATGGTCCTTCTTGAGTTTGTAACTGCTGCTGGGATTACACATGG
CATGGATGAGCTCTACAAAGGATCCGAAAATCTGTATTTTCAGGGGGGTGGAGGTGGTACATCTGGAACA
GAATATACAGGACCAAAGCTCTACAAAG
